Addgene plasmid #193211: Lenti-sgErich3#1/Cre
Purpose: Lentiviral vector expressing Cre recombinase (driven by mPGK promoter) and an sgRNA against the mouse Erich3 gene
Depositing lab: Julien Sage. Depositing organization: Stanford University. Publication: A multiplexed in vivo approach to identify driver genes in small cell lung cancer. Lee MC, Cai H, Murray CW, Li C, Shue YT, Andrejka L, He AL, Holzem AME, Drainas AP, Ko JH, Coles GL, Kong C, Zhu S, Zhu C, Wang J, van de Rijn M, Petrov DA, Winslow MM, Sage J. Cell Rep. 2023 Jan 13;42(1):111990. doi: 10.1016/j.celrep.2023.111990. PubMed 36640300.
Backbone
  Vector backbone: pLL3.3
  Vector type: Mammalian Expression, Lentiviral, CRISPR
Growth in bacteria
  Bacterial resistance: Ampicillin, 100 μg/mL
  Growth temperature: 37°C
  Growth strain: NEB Stable
  Copy number: High Copy
Gene/Insert
  Gene/Insert name: sgErich3#1
  gRNA/shRNA sequence: CCTTGGTTGACCGAGCTCAG
  Species: M. musculus (mouse)
  Insert size (bp): 20
  Entrez Gene: 4922501L14Rik (a.k.a. Gm133, AI596448, MGC169860, MGC175727, 1700013E18Rik, 5031409G23Rik)
  Promoter: U6
  Cloning method: Restriction Enzyme; 5′ cloning site Unknown (unknown if destroyed); 3′ cloning site Unknown (unknown if destroyed)
Terms and licenses: Academic/Nonprofit Terms; Industry Terms: Not Available to Industry
Depositor comments: Please visit https://www.biorxiv.org/content/10.1101/2022.03.28.485708v1 for bioRxiv preprint.
How to cite: Lenti-sgErich3#1/Cre was a gift from Julien Sage (Addgene plasmid # 193211 ; http://n2t.net/addgene:193211 ; RRID:Addgene_193211)
