[The description below was written by a language model from this plasmid's Addgene catalogue record and pLannotate feature annotations shown in this document.]
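Description:
Lenti-sgErich3#1/Cre is an HIV-1-based lentiviral transfer plasmid built on the pLL3.3 backbone that delivers both a CRISPR guide RNA and Cre recombinase to mammalian cells. In bacteria it is maintained through a high-copy ColE1/pUC-type origin and selected with ampicillin via the β-lactamase gene. The sequenced record is about 7.8 kb. The viral portion begins with a CMV enhancer/promoter fused to a truncated 5' LTR, a chimeric arrangement that drives transcription of the viral genome in packaging cells. It is followed by the Ψ packaging signal with an adjoining gag fragment, the Rev response element for nuclear export of the unspliced genomic RNA, and the cPPT/CTS, which aids nuclear import of the reverse-transcribed genome. A WPRE downstream of the payload enhances transcript expression. A nef-derived fragment and a second truncated LTR close the provirus.

The payload consists of two independent expression units. A human U6 RNA polymerase III promoter drives a 20-nt spacer targeting the mouse Erich3 gene, joined to a Streptococcus pyogenes Cas9 guide scaffold (annotated as a tracrRNA fragment). Downstream, the mouse PGK promoter drives Cre recombinase. The vector carries no Cas9, so editing requires that the nuclease be supplied by the recipient cells or animal. Pairing Cre with an sgRNA lets a single transduction event recombine loxP-flanked alleles while directing Cas9 to disrupt the target gene in the same cell. The record associates the plasmid with a multiplexed in vivo approach for identifying driver genes in small cell lung cancer. The "#1" in the name suggests it is one of several guides against Erich3.
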