Features (pLannotate 1.2.2; 21 found; start..end, strand, type, name):
      1..380     +  enhancer       CMV enhancer: human cytomegalovirus immediate early enhancer
    381..580     +  promoter       CMV promoter: human cytomegalovirus (CMV) immediate early promoter
    598..778     +  LTR            5' LTR (truncated): truncated 5' long terminal repeat (LTR) from HIV-1
    825..950     +  misc_feature   HIV-1 Ψ: packaging signal of human immunodeficiency virus type 1
    934..1272    +  CDS            HIV-1 gag (fragment): gag protein from human immunodeficiency virus 1; gag
   1447..1680    +  misc_feature   RRE: The Rev response element (RRE) of HIV-1 allows for Rev-dependent mRNA export from the nucleus to the cytoplasm.
   2057..2157    +  CDS            Rev (fragment): human immunodeficiency virus 1 (HIV-1) Rev protein; rev; enhances nuclear export of unspliced and incompletely spliced viral mRNAs
   2207..2324    +  misc_feature   cPPT/CTS: central polypurine tract and central termination sequence of HIV-1
   2406..2646    +  promoter       U6 promoter: RNA polymerase III promoter for human U6 snRNA
   2694..2761    +  misc_RNA       tracrRNA (fragment): trans-activating CRISPR RNA for the Streptococcus pyogenes CRISPR/Cas9 system
   2814..3306    +  promoter       PGK promoter: mouse phosphoglycerate kinase 1 promoter
   3336..4366    +  CDS            Cre (fragment): site-specific recombinase Cre is a site-specific recombinase from bacteriophage P1. Recombination occurs at loxP sequences.
   4399..4422    +  misc_feature   MCS (fragment): pBluescript multiple cloning site
   4422..5010    +  misc_feature   WPRE: woodchuck hepatitis virus posttranscriptional regulatory element
   5011..5030    +  misc_feature   MCS (fragment): pBluescript multiple cloning site
   5032..5532    +  CDS            nef (fragment): NEF_HV1LA - Experimental evidence at protein level: Swiss-Prot protein existence level 1. Extracellular Nef protein targets CD4(+) T-lymphocytes for apoptosis by interacting with CXCR4 surface receptors. From Human immunodeficiency virus type 1 group M subtype B (isolate Lai) (HIV-1).
   5539..5719    +  LTR            5' LTR (truncated): truncated 5' long terminal repeat (LTR) from HIV-1
   5781..6369    -  rep_origin     ori: high-copy-number ColE1/pMB1/pBR322/pUC origin of replication
   6540..7400    -  CDS            AmpR: β-lactamase; bla; confers resistance to ampicillin, carbenicillin, and related antibiotics
   7401..7505    -  promoter       AmpR promoter: bla
   7564..7616    -  misc_feature   bom (fragment): basis of mobility region from pBR322
>Addgene plasmid #193211 | Lenti-sgErich3#1/Cre | addgene full sequence | sequence record 379497 | Addgene NGS Result
GACATTGATTATTGACTAGTTATTAATAGTAATCAATTACGGGGTCATTAGTTCATAGCCCATATATGGA
GTTCCGCGTTACATAACTTACGGTAAATGGCCCGCCTGGCTGACCGCCCAACGACCCCCGCCCATTGACG
TCAATAATGACGTATGTTCCCATAGTAACGCCAATAGGGACTTTCCATTGACGTCAATGGGTGGAGTATT
TACGGTAAACTGCCCACTTGGCAGTACATCAAGTGTATCATATGCCAAGTACGCCCCCTATTGACGTCAA
TGACGGTAAATGGCCCGCCTGGCATTATGCCCAGTACATGACCTTATGGGACTTTCCTACTTGGCAGTAC
ATCTACGTATTAGTCATCGCTATTACCATGGTGATGCGGTTTTGGCAGTACATCAATGGGCGTGGATAGC
GGTTTGACTCACGGGGATTTCCAAGTCTCCACCCCATTGACGTCAATGGGAGTTTGTTTTGGCACCAAAA
TCAACGGGACTTTCCAAAATGTCGTAACAACTCCGCCCCATTGACGCAAATGGGCGGTAGGCGTGTACGG
TGGGAGGTCTATATAAGCAGCGCGTTTTGCCTGTACTGGGTCTCTCTGGTTAGACCAGATCTGAGCCTGG
GAGCTCTCTGGCTAACTAGGGAACCCACTGCTTAAGCCTCAATAAAGCTTGCCTTGAGTGCTTCAAGTAG
TGTGTGCCCGTCTGTTGTGTGACTCTGGTAACTAGAGATCCCTCAGACCCTTTTAGTCAGTGTGGAAAAT
CTCTAGCAGTGGCGCCCGAACAGGGACTTGAAAGCGAAAGGGAAACCAGAGGAGCTCTCTCGACGCAGGA
CTCGGCTTGCTGAAGCGCGCACGGCAAGAGGCGAGGGGCGGCGACTGGTGAGTACGCCAAAAATTTTGAC
TAGCGGAGGCTAGAAGGAGAGAGATGGGTGCGAGAGCGTCAGTATTAAGCGGGGGAGAATTAGATCGCGA
TGGGAAAAAATTCGGTTAAGGCCAGGGGGAAAGAAAAAATATAAATTAAAACATATAGTATGGGCAAGCA
GGGAGCTAGAACGATTCGCAGTTAATCCTGGCCTGTTAGAAACATCAGAAGGCTGTAGACAAATACTGGG
ACAGCTACAACCATCCCTTCAGACAGGATCAGAAGAACTTAGATCATTATATAATACAGTAGCAACCCTC
TATTGTGTGCATCAAAGGATAGAGATAAAAGACACCAAGGAAGCTTTAGACAAGATAGAGGAAGAGCAAA
ACAAAAGTAAGACCACCGCACAGCAAGCGGCCGGCCGCTGATCTTCAGACCTGGAGGAGGAGATATGAGG
GACAATTGGAGAAGTGAATTATATAAATATAAAGTAGTAAAAATTGAACCATTAGGAGTAGCACCCACCA
AGGCAAAGAGAAGAGTGGTGCAGAGAGAAAAAAGAGCAGTGGGAATAGGAGCTTTGTTCCTTGGGTTCTT
GGGAGCAGCAGGAAGCACTATGGGCGCAGCGTCAATGACGCTGACGGTACAGGCCAGACAATTATTGTCT
GGTATAGTGCAGCAGCAGAACAATTTGCTGAGGGCTATTGAGGCGCAACAGCATCTGTTGCAACTCACAG
TCTGGGGCATCAAGCAGCTCCAGGCAAGAATCCTGGCTGTGGAAAGATACCTAAAGGATCAACAGCTCCT
GGGGATTTGGGGTTGCTCTGGAAAACTCATTTGCACCACTGCTGTGCCTTGGAATGCTAGTTGGAGTAAT
AAATCTCTGGAACAGATTTGGAATCACACGACCTGGATGGAGTGGGACAGAGAAATTAACAATTACACAA
GCTTAATACACTCCTTAATTGAAGAATCGCAAAACCAGCAAGAAAAGAATGAACAAGAATTATTGGAATT
AGATAAATGGGCAAGTTTGTGGAATTGGTTTAACATAACAAATTGGCTGTGGTATATAAAATTATTCATA
ATGATAGTAGGAGGCTTGGTAGGTTTAAGAATAGTTTTTGCTGTACTTTCTATAGTGAATAGAGTTAGGC
AGGGATATTCACCATTATCGTTTCAGACCCACCTCCCAACCCCGAGGGGACCCGACAGGCCCGAAGGAAT
AGAAGAAGAAGGTGGAGAGAGAGACAGAGACAGATCCATTCGATTAGTGAACGGATCGGCACTGCGTGCG
CCAATTCTGCAGACAAATGGCAGTATTCATCCACAATTTTAAAAGAAAAGGGGGGATTGGGGGGTACAGT
GCAGGGGAAAGAATAGTAGACATAATAGCAACAGACATACAAACTAAAGAATTACAAAAACAAATTACAA
AAATTCAAAATTTTCGGGTTTATTACAGGGACAGCAGAGATCCAGTTTGGTTAGTACCGGGCCCGCTCTA
GCCCTGCAGGAACTGTTTAAACTGTGAGGGCCTATTTCCCATGATTCCTTCATATTTGCATATACGATAC
AAGGCTGTTAGAGAGATAATTGGAATTAATTTGACTGTAAACACAAAGATATTAGTACAAAATACGTGAC
GTAGAAAGTAATAATTTCTTGGGTAGTTTGCAGTTTTAAAATTATGTTTTAAAATGGACTATCATATGCT
TACCGTAACTTGAAAGTATTTCGATTTCTTGGCTTTATATATCTTGTGGAAAGGACCAAACACCGCCTTG
GTTGACCGAGCTCAGGTTTAAGAGCTATGCTGGAAACAGCATAGCAAGTTTAAATAAGGCTAGTCCGTTA
TCAACTTGAAAAAGTGGCACCGAGTCGGTGCTTTTTTGTTTGGCGCGCCTATGGCTTAATTAACATGGCG
GCCGCATTCTACCGGGTAGGGGAGGCGCTTTTCCCAAGGCAGTCTGGAGCATGCGCTTTAGCAGCCCCGC
TGGGCACTTGGCGCTACACAAGTGGCCTCTGGCCTCGCACACATTCCACATCCACCGGTAGGCGCCAACC
GGCTCCGTTCTTTGGTGGCCCCTTCGCGCCACCTTCTACTCCTCCCCTAGTCAGGAAGTTCCCCCCCGCC
CCGCAGCTCGCGTCGTGCAGGACGTGACAAATGGAAGTAGCACGTCTCACTAGTCTCGTGCAGATGGACA
GCACCGCTGAGCAATGGAAGCGGGTAGGCCTTTGGGGCAGCGGCCAATAGCAGCTTTGCTCCTTCGCTTT
CTGGGCTCAGAGGCTGGGAAGGGGTGGGTCCGGGGGCGGGCTCAGGGGCGGGCTCAGGGGCGGGGCGGGC
GCCCGAAGGTCCTCCGGAGGCCCGGCATTCTGCACGCTTCAAAAGCGCACGTCTGCCGCGCTGTTCTCCT
CTTCCTCATCTCCGGGACCCGGGATGCCCAAGAAGAAGAGGAAGGTGTCCAATTTACTGACCGTACACCA
AAATTTGCCTGCATTACCGGTCGATGCAACGAGTGATGAGGTTCGCAAGAACCTGATGGACATGTTCAGG
GATCGCCAGGCGTTTTCTGAGCATACCTGGAAAATGCTTCTGTCCGTTTGCCGGTCGTGGGCGGCATGGT
GCAAGTTGAATAACCGGAAATGGTTTCCCGCAGAACCTGAAGATGTTCGCGATTATCTTCTATATCTTCA
GGCGCGCGGTCTGGCAGTAAAAACTATCCAGCAACATTTGGGCCAGCTAAACATGCTTCATCGTCGGTCC
GGGCTGCCACGACCAAGTGACAGCAATGCTGTTTCACTGGTTATGCGGCGGATCCGAAAAGAAAACGTTG
ATGCCGGTGAACGTGCAAAACAGGCTCTAGCGTTCGAACGCACTGATTTCGACCAGGTTCGTTCACTCAT
GGAAAATAGCGATCGCTGCCAGGATATACGTAATCTGGCATTTCTGGGGATTGCTTATAACACCCTGTTA
CGTATAGCCGAAATTGCCAGGATCAGGGTTAAAGATATCTCACGTACTGACGGTGGGAGAATGTTAATCC
ATATTGGCAGAACGAAAACGCTGGTTAGCACCGCAGGTGTAGAGAAGGCACTTAGCCTGGGGGTAACTAA
ACTGGTCGAGCGATGGATTTCCGTCTCTGGTGTAGCTGATGATCCGAATAACTACCTGTTTTGCCGGGTC
AGAAAAAATGGTGTTGCCGCGCCATCTGCCACCAGCCAGCTATCAACTCGCGCCCTGGAAGGGATTTTTG
AAGCAACTCATCGATTGATTTACGGCGCTAAGGATGACTCTGGTCAGAGATACCTGGCCTGGTCTGGACA
CAGTGCCCGTGTCGGAGCCGCGCGAGATATGGCCCGCGCTGGAGTTTCAATACCGGAGATCATGCAAGCT
GGTGGCTGGACCAATGTAAATATTGTCATGAACTATATCCGTAACCTGGATAGTGAAACAGGGGCAATGG
TGCGCCTGCTGGAAGATGGCGATTAGCCATGTTTAAGGGTTCCGGTTCCACTAGGTACAATTCGATATCA
AGCTTATCGATAATCAACCTCTGGATTACAAAATTTGTGAAAGATTGACTGGTATTCTTAACTATGTTGC
TCCTTTTACGCTATGTGGATACGCTGCTTTAATGCCTTTGTATCATGCTATTGCTTCCCGTATGGCTTTC
ATTTTCTCCTCCTTGTATAAATCCTGGTTGCTGTCTCTTTATGAGGAGTTGTGGCCCGTTGTCAGGCAAC
GTGGCGTGGTGTGCACTGTGTTTGCTGACGCAACCCCCACTGGTTGGGGCATTGCCACCACCTGTCAGCT
CCTTTCCGGGACTTTCGCTTTCCCCCTCCCTATTGCCACGGCGGAACTCATCGCCGCCTGCCTTGCCCGC
TGCTGGACAGGGGCTCGGCTGTTGGGCACTGACAATTCCGTGGTGTTGTCGGGGAAATCATCGTCCTTTC
CTTGGCTGCTCGCCTGTGTTGCCACCTGGATTCTGCGCGGGACGTCCTTCTGCTACGTCCCTTCGGCCCT
CAATCCAGCGGACCTTCCTTCCCGCGGCCTGCTGCCGGCTCTGCGGCCTCTTCCGCGTCTTCGCCTTCGC
CCTCAGACGAGTCGGATCTCCCTTTGGGCCGCCTCCCCGCATCGATACCGTCGACCTCGATCGAGACCTA
GAAAAACATGGAGCAATCACAAGTAGCAATACAGCAGCTACCAATGCTGATTGTGCCTGGCTAGAAGCAC
AAGAGGAGGAGGAGGTGGGTTTTCCAGTCACACCTCAGGTACCTTTAAGACCAATGACTTACAAGGCAGC
TGTAGATCTTAGCCACTTTTTAAAAGAAAAGGGGGGACTGGAAGGGCTAATTCACTCCCAACGAAGACAA
GATATCCTTGATCTGTGGATCTACCACACACAAGGCTACTTCCCTGATTGGCAGAACTACACACCAGGGC
CAGGGATCAGATATCCACTGACCTTTGGATGGTGCTACAAGCTAGTACCAGTTGAGCAAGAGAAGGTAGA
AGAAGCCAATGAAGGAGAGAACACCCGCTTGTTACACCCTGTGAGCCTGCATGGGATGGATGACCCGGAG
AGAGAAGTATTAGAGTGGAGGTTTGACAGCCGCCTAGCATTTCATCACATGGCCCGAGAGCTGCATCCGG
ACTGTACTGGGTCTCTCTGGTTAGACCAGATCTGAGCCTGGGAGCTCTCTGGCTAACTAGGGAACCCACT
GCTTAAGCCTCAATAAAGCTTGCCTTGAGTGCTTCAAGTAGTGTGTGCCCGTCTGTTGTGTGACTCTGGT
AACTAGAGATCCCTCAGACCCTTTTAGTCAGTGTGGAAAATCTCTAGCAGCATGTGAGCAAAAGGCCAGC
AAAAGGCCAGGAACCGTAAAAAGGCCGCGTTGCTGGCGTTTTTCCATAGGCTCCGCCCCCCTGACGAGCA
TCACAAAAATCGACGCTCAAGTCAGAGGTGGCGAAACCCGACAGGACTATAAAGATACCAGGCGTTTCCC
CCTGGAAGCTCCCTCGTGCGCTCTCCTGTTCCGACCCTGCCGCTTACCGGATACCTGTCCGCCTTTCTCC
CTTCGGGAAGCGTGGCGCTTTCTCATAGCTCACGCTGTAGGTATCTCAGTTCGGTGTAGGTCGTTCGCTC
CAAGCTGGGCTGTGTGCACGAACCCCCCGTTCAGCCCGACCGCTGCGCCTTATCCGGTAACTATCGTCTT
GAGTCCAACCCGGTAAGACACGACTTATCGCCACTGGCAGCAGCCACTGGTAACAGGATTAGCAGAGCGA
GGTATGTAGGCGGTGCTACAGAGTTCTTGAAGTGGTGGCCTAACTACGGCTACACTAGAAGAACAGTATT
TGGTATCTGCGCTCTGCTGAAGCCAGTTACCTTCGGAAAAAGAGTTGGTAGCTCTTGATCCGGCAAACAA
ACCACCGCTGGTAGCGGTGGTTTTTTTGTTTGCAAGCAGCAGATTACGCGCAGAAAAAAAGGATCTCAAG
AAGATCCTTTGATCTTTTCTACGGGGTCTGACGCTCAGTGGAACGAAAACTCACGTTAAGGGATTTTGGT
CATGAGATTATCAAAAAGGATCTTCACCTAGATCCTTTTAAATTAAAAATGAAGTTTTAAATCAATCTAA
AGTATATATGAGTAAACTTGGTCTGACAGTTACCAATGCTTAATCAGTGAGGCACCTATCTCAGCGATCT
GTCTATTTCGTTCATCCATAGTTGCCTGACTCCCCGTCGTGTAGATAACTACGATACGGGAGGGCTTACC
ATCTGGCCCCAGTGCTGCAATGATACCGCGAGACCCACGCTCACCGGCTCCAGATTTATCAGCAATAAAC
CAGCCAGCCGGAAGGGCCGAGCGCAGAAGTGGTCCTGCAACTTTATCCGCCTCCATCCAGTCTATTAATT
GTTGCCGGGAAGCTAGAGTAAGTAGTTCGCCAGTTAATAGTTTGCGCAACGTTGTTGCCATTGCTACAGG
CATCGTGGTGTCACGCTCGTCGTTTGGTATGGCTTCATTCAGCTCCGGTTCCCAACGATCAAGGCGAGTT
ACATGATCCCCCATGTTGTGCAAAAAAGCGGTTAGCTCCTTCGGTCCTCCGATCGTTGTCAGAAGTAAGT
TGGCCGCAGTGTTATCACTCATGGTTATGGCAGCACTGCATAATTCTCTTACTGTCATGCCATCCGTAAG
ATGCTTTTCTGTGACTGGTGAGTACTCAACCAAGTCATTCTGAGAATAGTGTATGCGGCGACCGAGTTGC
TCTTGCCCGGCGTCAATACGGGATAATACCGCGCCACATAGCAGAACTTTAAAAGTGCTCATCATTGGAA
AACGTTCTTCGGGGCGAAAACTCTCAAGGATCTTACCGCTGTTGAGATCCAGTTCGATGTAACCCACTCG
TGCACCCAACTGATCTTCAGCATCTTTTACTTTCACCAGCGTTTCTGGGTGAGCAAAAACAGGAAGGCAA
AATGCCGCAAAAAAGGGAATAAGGGCGACACGGAAATGTTGAATACTCATACTCTTCCTTTTTCAATATT
ATTGAAGCATTTATCAGGGTTATTGTCTCATGAGCGGATACATATTTGAATGTATTTAGAAAAATAAACA
AATAGGGGTTCCGCGCACATTTCCCCGAAAAGTGCCACCTGACGTCGACGGATCGGGAGATCTCCCGATC
CCCTATGGTGCACTCTCAGTACAATCTGCTCTGATGCCGCATAGTTAAGCCAGTATCTGCTCCCTGCTTG
TGTGTTGGAGGTCGCTGAGTAGTGCGCGAGCAAAATTTAAGCTACAACAAGGCAAGGCTTGACCGACAAT
TGCATGAAGAATCTGCTTAGGGTTAGGCGTTTTGCGCTGCTTCGCGATGTACGGGCCAGATATACGCGTT
